Addgene plasmid #75917: CDK12 gRNA (BRDN0001145847)
Purpose: 3rd generation lentiviral gRNA plasmid targeting human CDK12
Depositing lab: John Doench & David Root. Depositing organization: Broad Institute. Publication: Optimized sgRNA design to maximize activity and minimize off-target effects of CRISPR-Cas9. Doench JG, Fusi N, Sullender M, Hegde M, Vaimberg EW, Donovan KF, Smith I, Tothova Z, Wilen C, Orchard R, Virgin HW, Listgarten J, Root DE. Nat Biotechnol. 2016 Jan 18. doi: 10.1038/nbt.3437. PubMed 26780180.
Backbone
  Vector backbone: lentiGuide-Puro
  Backbone manufacturer: Zhang Lab (Addgene plasmid # 52963)
  Vector type: Mammalian Expression, Lentiviral, CRISPR
  Selectable markers: Puromycin
Growth in bacteria
  Bacterial resistance: Ampicillin, 100 μg/mL
  Growth temperature: 37°C
  Growth strain: DH5alpha
  Copy number: High Copy
Gene/Insert
  Gene/Insert name: CDK12 (alt names: CDK12; NM_015083.2)
  gRNA/shRNA sequence: CTAGCAGTCCCATTAAGTCA
  Species: H. sapiens (human)
  Entrez Gene: CDK12 (a.k.a. CRK7, CRKR, CRKRS)
  Promoter: hU6
  Cloning method: Unknown
  Sequencing primers: 5′ U6-F; 3′ pS2-R
Terms and licenses: Academic/Nonprofit Terms; Industry Terms: Not Available to Industry
Depositor comments: The gRNA was designed to target the following Genbank reference sequence(s): NM_015083.2,NM_016507.3. Note that this plasmid does NOT contain Cas9. It should be used in conjunction with lentiCas9-Blast (Addgene #52962) or otherwise with cell lines already expressing Cas9. Browse the full kinome gRNA library at http://www.addgene.org/pooled-library/broadgpp-human-kinome/ or visit http://www.broadinstitute.org/rnai/public/ for detailed protocols and information.
How to cite: CDK12 gRNA (BRDN0001145847) was a gift from John Doench & David Root (Addgene plasmid # 75917 ; http://n2t.net/addgene:75917 ; RRID:Addgene_75917)
