[The description below was written by a language model from this plasmid's Addgene catalogue record and pLannotate feature annotations shown in this document.]
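Description:
CDK12 gRNA (BRDN0001145847) is a third-generation lentiviral CRISPR guide plasmid built on the lentiGuide-Puro backbone and designed to target human CDK12 (also known as CRK7, CRKR or CRKRS). It is propagated in E. coli as a high-copy plasmid through a ColE1/pUC-type origin with ampicillin selection from the bla gene. The bacterial backbone also carries an f1 origin, an SV40 origin and poly(A) signal, and remnants of a lac/lacZα cloning region flanked by T3 and T7 promoters.

The viral cassette begins with an RSV promoter fused to a truncated HIV-1 5' LTR, which drives Tat-independent transcription of the genomic RNA in packaging cells. This is followed by the Ψ packaging signal with a partial gag sequence, and the Rev response element for nuclear export of the unspliced genome. Downstream, a human U6 RNA polymerase III promoter expresses the CDK12-specific spacer joined to the Streptococcus pyogenes Cas9 guide RNA scaffold. A cPPT/CTS element, which aids nuclear import of the viral genome, follows the guide cassette. An EF-1α core promoter with its intron A then drives puromycin N-acetyltransferase, allowing selection of transduced mammalian cells. A WPRE enhances transcript expression, and the ΔU3 self-inactivating 3' LTR closes the provirus.

The plasmid does not encode Cas9, so it must be used with a separate Cas9 vector or in cells that already express the nuclease. The guide was designed against two CDK12 reference transcripts and belongs to a human kinome guide collection. It is typically used for knockout of CDK12 in stably transduced human cells.
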