Features (pLannotate 1.2.2; 29 found; start..end, strand, type, name):
     14..80      +  CDS            small t antigen (fragment): SV40 (simian virus 40) small t antigen
    106..317     +  promoter       EF-1α core promoter: core promoter for human elongation factor EF-1α
    318..1256    +  intron         EF-1α intron A: intron upstream of the start codon of human EF-1α
   1278..1877    +  CDS            PuroR (fragment): puromycin N-acetyltransferase; pac from Streptomyces; confers resistance to puromycin
   1893..2481    +  misc_feature   WPRE: woodchuck hepatitis virus posttranscriptional regulatory element
   2532..2551    +  misc_feature   cPPT/CTS (fragment): central polypurine tract and central termination sequence of HIV-1
   2553..2786    +  LTR            3' LTR (ΔU3): self-inactivating 3' long terminal repeat (LTR) from HIV-1
   2864..2985    +  polyA_signal   SV40 poly(A) signal: SV40 polyadenylation signal
   3025..3160    +  rep_origin     SV40 ori: SV40 origin of replication
   3181..3199    -  promoter       T7 promoter: promoter for bacteriophage T7 RNA polymerase
   3207..3362    +  CDS            lacZα (fragment): LacZα fragment of β-galactosidase; lacZ fragment
   3367..3795    +  rep_origin     f1 ori (sequence partly withheld): f1 bacteriophage origin of replication; arrow indicates direction of (+) strand synthesis
   3848..3952    +  promoter       AmpR promoter: bla
   3953..4813    +  CDS            AmpR: β-lactamase; bla; confers resistance to ampicillin, carbenicillin, and related antibiotics
   4984..5572    +  rep_origin     ori: high-copy-number ColE1/pMB1/pBR322/pUC origin of replication
   5755..5847    +  CDS            lacI (fragment): lac repressor; lacI; The lac repressor binds to the lac operator to inhibit transcription in E. coli. This inhibition can be relieved by adding lactose or isopropyl-β-D-thiogalactopyranoside (IPTG).
   5860..5881    +  protein_bind   CAP binding site: CAP binding activates transcription in the presence of cAMP. E. coli catabolite activator protein
   5896..5926    +  promoter       lac promoter: promoter for the E. coli lac operon
   5934..5950    +  protein_bind   lac operator: The lac repressor binds to the lac operator to inhibit transcription in E. coli. This inhibition can be relieved by adding lactose or isopropyl-β-D-thiogalactopyranoside (IPTG). lac repressor encoded by lacI
   5995..6013    +  promoter       T3 promoter: promoter for bacteriophage T3 RNA polymerase
   6041..6267    +  promoter       RSV promoter: Rous sarcoma virus enhancer/promoter
   6268..6448    +  LTR            5' LTR (truncated): truncated 5' long terminal repeat (LTR) from HIV-1
   6495..6620    +  misc_feature   HIV-1 Ψ: packaging signal of human immunodeficiency virus type 1
   6604..6967    +  CDS            HIV-1 gag (fragment): gag protein from human immunodeficiency virus 1; gag
   7113..7346    +  misc_feature   RRE: The Rev response element (RRE) of HIV-1 allows for Rev-dependent mRNA export from the nucleus to the cytoplasm.
   7723..7749    +  CDS            Rev (fragment): human immunodeficiency virus 1 (HIV-1) Rev protein; rev; enhances nuclear export of unspliced and incompletely spliced viral mRNAs
   7753..7993    +  promoter       U6 promoter: RNA polymerase III promoter for human U6 snRNA
   8023..8098    +  misc_RNA       gRNA scaffold: guide RNA scaffold for the Streptococcus pyogenes CRISPR/Cas9 system
   8154..8271    +  misc_feature   cPPT/CTS: central polypurine tract and central termination sequence of HIV-1
>Addgene plasmid #75917 | CDK12 gRNA (BRDN0001145847) | addgene full sequence | sequence record 184822 | Addgene Assembled Sequence
CCCGGGTGCAAAGATGGATAAAGTTTTAAACAGAGAGGAATCTTTGCAGCTAATGGACCTTCTAGGTCTT
GAAAGGAGTGGGAATTGGCTCCGGTGCCCGTCAGTGGGCAGAGCGCACATCGCCCACAGTCCCCGAGAAG
TTGGGGGGAGGGGTCGGCAATTGATCCGGTGCCTAGAGAAGGTGGCGCGGGGTAAACTGGGAAAGTGATG
TCGTGTACTGGCTCCGCCTTTTTCCCGAGGGTGGGGGAGAACCGTATATAAGTGCAGTAGTCGCCGTGAA
CGTTCTTTTTCGCAACGGGTTTGCCGCCAGAACACAGGTAAGTGCCGTGTGTGGTTCCCGCGGGCCTGGC
CTCTTTACGGGTTATGGCCCTTGCGTGCCTTGAATTACTTCCACCTGGCTGCAGTACGTGATTCTTGATC
CCGAGCTTCGGGTTGGAAGTGGGTGGGAGAGTTCGAGGCCTTGCGCTTAAGGAGCCCCTTCGCCTCGTGC
TTGAGTTGAGGCCTGGCCTGGGCGCTGGGGCCGCCGCGTGCGAATCTGGTGGCACCTTCGCGCCTGTCTC
GCTGCTTTCGATAAGTCTCTAGCCATTTAAAATTTTTGATGACCTGCTGCGACGCTTTTTTTCTGGCAAG
ATAGTCTTGTAAATGCGGGCCAAGATCTGCACACTGGTATTTCGGTTTTTGGGGCCGCGGGCGGCGACGG
GGCCCGTGCGTCCCAGCGCACATGTTCGGCGAGGCGGGGCCTGCGAGCGCGGCCACCGAGAATCGGACGG
GGGTAGTCTCAAGCTGGCCGGCCTGCTCTGGTGCCTGGCCTCGCGCCGCCGTGTATCGCCCCGCCCTGGG
CGGCAAGGCTGGCCCGGTCGGCACCAGTTGCGTGAGCGGAAAGATGGCCGCTTCCCGGCCCTGCTGCAGG
GAGCTCAAAATGGAGGACGCGGCGCTCGGGAGAGCGGGCGGGTGAGTCACCCACACAAAGGAAAAGGGCC
TTTCCGTCCTCAGCCGTCGCTTCATGTGACTCCACGGAGTACCGGGCGCCGTCCAGGCACCTCGATTAGT
TCTCGAGCTTTTGGAGTACGTCGTCTTTAGGTTGGGGGGAGGGGTTTTATGCGATGGAGTTTCCCCACAC
TGAGTGGGTGGAGACTGAAGTTAGGCCAGCTTGGCACTTGATGTAATTCTCCTTGGAATTTGCCCTTTTT
GAGTTTGGATCTTGGTTCATTCTCAAGCCTCAGACAGTGGTTCAAAGTTTTTTTCTTCCATTTCAGGTGT
CGTGACGTACGGCCACCATGACCGAGTACAAGCCCACGGTGCGCCTCGCCACCCGCGACGACGTCCCCAG
GGCCGTACGCACCCTCGCCGCCGCGTTCGCCGACTACCCCGCCACGCGCCACACCGTCGATCCGGACCGC
CACATCGAGCGGGTCACCGAGCTGCAAGAACTCTTCCTCACGCGCGTCGGGCTCGACATCGGCAAGGTGT
GGGTCGCGGACGACGGCGCCGCCGTGGCGGTCTGGACCACGCCGGAGAGCGTCGAAGCGGGGGCGGTGTT
CGCCGAGATCGGCCCGCGCATGGCCGAGTTGAGCGGTTCCCGGCTGGCCGCGCAGCAACAGATGGAAGGC
CTCCTGGCGCCGCACCGGCCCAAGGAGCCCGCGTGGTTCCTGGCCACCGTCGGAGTCTCGCCCGACCACC
AGGGCAAGGGTCTGGGCAGCGCCGTCGTGCTCCCCGGAGTGGAGGCGGCCGAGCGCGCCGGGGTGCCCGC
CTTCCTGGAGACCTCCGCGCCCCGCAACCTCCCCTTCTACGAGCGGCTCGGCTTCACCGTCACCGCCGAC
GTCGAGGTGCCCGAAGGACCGCGCACCTGGTGCATGACCCGCAAGCCCGGTGCCTGAACGCGTTAAGTCG
ACAATCAACCTCTGGATTACAAAATTTGTGAAAGATTGACTGGTATTCTTAACTATGTTGCTCCTTTTAC
GCTATGTGGATACGCTGCTTTAATGCCTTTGTATCATGCTATTGCTTCCCGTATGGCTTTCATTTTCTCC
TCCTTGTATAAATCCTGGTTGCTGTCTCTTTATGAGGAGTTGTGGCCCGTTGTCAGGCAACGTGGCGTGG
TGTGCACTGTGTTTGCTGACGCAACCCCCACTGGTTGGGGCATTGCCACCACCTGTCAGCTCCTTTCCGG
GACTTTCGCTTTCCCCCTCCCTATTGCCACGGCGGAACTCATCGCCGCCTGCCTTGCCCGCTGCTGGACA
GGGGCTCGGCTGTTGGGCACTGACAATTCCGTGGTGTTGTCGGGGAAATCATCGTCCTTTCCTTGGCTGC
TCGCCTGTGTTGCCACCTGGATTCTGCGCGGGACGTCCTTCTGCTACGTCCCTTCGGCCCTCAATCCAGC
GGACCTTCCTTCCCGCGGCCTGCTGCCGGCTCTGCGGCCTCTTCCGCGTCTTCGCCTTCGCCCTCAGACG
AGTCGGATCTCCCTTTGGGCCGCCTCCCCGCGTCGACTTTAAGACCAATGACTTACAAGGCAGCTGTAGA
TCTTAGCCACTTTTTAAAAGAAAAGGGGGGACTGGAAGGGCTAATTCACTCCCAACGAAGACAAGATCTG
CTTTTTGCTTGTACTGGGTCTCTCTGGTTAGACCAGATCTGAGCCTGGGAGCTCTCTGGCTAACTAGGGA
ACCCACTGCTTAAGCCTCAATAAAGCTTGCCTTGAGTGCTTCAAGTAGTGTGTGCCCGTCTGTTGTGTGA
CTCTGGTAACTAGAGATCCCTCAGACCCTTTTAGTCAGTGTGGAAAATCTCTAGCAGTACGTATAGTAGT
TCATGTCATCTTATTATTCAGTATTTATAACTTGCAAAGAAATGAATATCAGAGAGTGAGAGGAACTTGT
TTATTGCAGCTTATAATGGTTACAAATAAAGCAATAGCATCACAAATTTCACAAATAAAGCATTTTTTTC
ACTGCATTCTAGTTGTGGTTTGTCCAAACTCATCAATGTATCTTATCATGTCTGGCTCTAGCTATCCCGC
CCCTAACTCCGCCCATCCCGCCCCTAACTCCGCCCAGTTCCGCCCATTCTCCGCCCCATGGCTGACTAAT
TTTTTTTATTTATGCAGAGGCCGAGGCCGCCTCGGCCTCTGAGCTATTCCAGAAGTAGTGAGGAGGCTTT
TTTGGAGGCCTAGGGACGTACCCAATTCGCCCTATAGTGAGTCGTATTACGCGCGCTCACTGGCCGTCGT
TTTACAACGTCGTGACTGGGAAAACCCTGGCGTTACCCAACTTAATCGCCTTGCAGCACATCCCCCTTTC
GCCAGCTGGCGTAATAGCGAAGAGGCCCGCACCGATCGCCCTTCCCAACAGTTGCGCAGCCTGAATGGCG
AATGGG
[124 nt withheld, positions 3367-3490]
C
[91 nt withheld, positions 3492-3582]
A
[49 nt withheld, positions 3584-3632]
CCTTTGACGTTGGAGTCCACGTTCTTT
[37 nt withheld, positions 3660-3696]
ACCCTATCTCGGTCTATTCTTTTGATTTATAAGGGATTTTGCCGATTTCGGCCTATTGGTTAAAAAATGA
GCTGATTTAACAAAAATTTAACGCGAATTTTAACAAAATATTAACGCTTACAATTTAGGTGGCACTTTTC
GGGGAAATGTGCGCGGAACCCCTATTTGTTTATTTTTCTAAATACATTCAAATATGTATCCGCTCATGAG
ACAATAACCCTGATAAATGCTTCAATAATATTGAAAAAGGAAGAGTATGAGTATTCAACATTTCCGTGTC
GCCCTTATTCCCTTTTTTGCGGCATTTTGCCTTCCTGTTTTTGCTCACCCAGAAACGCTGGTGAAAGTAA
AAGATGCTGAAGATCAGTTGGGTGCACGAGTGGGTTACATCGAACTGGATCTCAACAGCGGTAAGATCCT
TGAGAGTTTTCGCCCCGAAGAACGTTTTCCAATGATGAGCACTTTTAAAGTTCTGCTATGTGGCGCGGTA
TTATCCCGTATTGACGCCGGGCAAGAGCAACTCGGTCGCCGCATACACTATTCTCAGAATGACTTGGTTG
AGTACTCACCAGTCACAGAAAAGCATCTTACGGATGGCATGACAGTAAGAGAATTATGCAGTGCTGCCAT
AACCATGAGTGATAACACTGCGGCCAACTTACTTCTGACAACGATCGGAGGACCGAAGGAGCTAACCGCT
TTTTTGCACAACATGGGGGATCATGTAACTCGCCTTGATCGTTGGGAACCGGAGCTGAATGAAGCCATAC
CAAACGACGAGCGTGACACCACGATGCCTGTAGCAATGGCAACAACGTTGCGCAAACTATTAACTGGCGA
ACTACTTACTCTAGCTTCCCGGCAACAATTAATAGACTGGATGGAGGCGGATAAAGTTGCAGGACCACTT
CTGCGCTCGGCCCTTCCGGCTGGCTGGTTTATTGCTGATAAATCTGGAGCCGGTGAGCGTGGGTCTCGCG
GTATCATTGCAGCACTGGGGCCAGATGGTAAGCCCTCCCGTATCGTAGTTATCTACACGACGGGGAGTCA
GGCAACTATGGATGAACGAAATAGACAGATCGCTGAGATAGGTGCCTCACTGATTAAGCATTGGTAACTG
TCAGACCAAGTTTACTCATATATACTTTAGATTGATTTAAAACTTCATTTTTAATTTAAAAGGATCTAGG
TGAAGATCCTTTTTGATAATCTCATGACCAAAATCCCTTAACGTGAGTTTTCGTTCCACTGAGCGTCAGA
CCCCGTAGAAAAGATCAAAGGATCTTCTTGAGATCCTTTTTTTCTGCGCGTAATCTGCTGCTTGCAAACA
AAAAAACCACCGCTACCAGCGGTGGTTTGTTTGCCGGATCAAGAGCTACCAACTCTTTTTCCGAAGGTAA
CTGGCTTCAGCAGAGCGCAGATACCAAATACTGTTCTTCTAGTGTAGCCGTAGTTAGGCCACCACTTCAA
GAACTCTGTAGCACCGCCTACATACCTCGCTCTGCTAATCCTGTTACCAGTGGCTGCTGCCAGTGGCGAT
AAGTCGTGTCTTACCGGGTTGGACTCAAGACGATAGTTACCGGATAAGGCGCAGCGGTCGGGCTGAACGG
GGGGTTCGTGCACACAGCCCAGCTTGGAGCGAACGACCTACACCGAACTGAGATACCTACAGCGTGAGCT
ATGAGAAAGCGCCACGCTTCCCGAAGGGAGAAAGGCGGACAGGTATCCGGTAAGCGGCAGGGTCGGAACA
GGAGAGCGCACGAGGGAGCTTCCAGGGGGAAACGCCTGGTATCTTTATAGTCCTGTCGGGTTTCGCCACC
TCTGACTTGAGCGTCGATTTTTGTGATGCTCGTCAGGGGGGCGGAGCCTATGGAAAAACGCCAGCAACGC
GGCCTTTTTACGGTTCCTGGCCTTTTGCTGGCCTTTTGCTCACATGTTCTTTCCTGCGTTATCCCCTGAT
TCTGTGGATAACCGTATTACCGCCTTTGAGTGAGCTGATACCGCTCGCCGCAGCCGAACGACCGAGCGCA
GCGAGTCAGTGAGCGAGGAAGCGGAAGAGCGCCCAATACGCAAACCGCCTCTCCCCGCGCGTTGGCCGAT
TCATTAATGCAGCTGGCACGACAGGTTTCCCGACTGGAAAGCGGGCAGTGAGCGCAACGCAATTAATGTG
AGTTAGCTCACTCATTAGGCACCCCAGGCTTTACACTTTATGCTTCCGGCTCGTATGTTGTGTGGAATTG
TGAGCGGATAACAATTTCACACAGGAAACAGCTATGACCATGATTACGCCAAGCGCGCAATTAACCCTCA
CTAAAGGGAACAAAAGCTGGAGCTGCAAGCTTAATGTAGTCTTATGCAATACTCTTGTAGTCTTGCAACA
TGGTAACGATGAGTTAGCAACATGCCTTACAAGGAGAGAAAAAGCACCGTGCATGCCGATTGGTGGAAGT
AAGGTGGTACGATCGTGCCTTATTAGGAAGGCAACAGACGGGTCTGACATGGATTGGACGAACCACTGAA
TTGCCGCATTGCAGAGATATTGTATTTAAGTGCCTAGCTCGATACATAAACGGGTCTCTCTGGTTAGACC
AGATCTGAGCCTGGGAGCTCTCTGGCTAACTAGGGAACCCACTGCTTAAGCCTCAATAAAGCTTGCCTTG
AGTGCTTCAAGTAGTGTGTGCCCGTCTGTTGTGTGACTCTGGTAACTAGAGATCCCTCAGACCCTTTTAG
TCAGTGTGGAAAATCTCTAGCAGTGGCGCCCGAACAGGGACTTGAAAGCGAAAGGGAAACCAGAGGAGCT
CTCTCGACGCAGGACTCGGCTTGCTGAAGCGCGCACGGCAAGAGGCGAGGGGCGGCGACTGGTGAGTACG
CCAAAAATTTTGACTAGCGGAGGCTAGAAGGAGAGAGATGGGTGCGAGAGCGTCAGTATTAAGCGGGGGA
GAATTAGATCGCGATGGGAAAAAATTCGGTTAAGGCCAGGGGGAAAGAAAAAATATAAATTAAAACATAT
AGTATGGGCAAGCAGGGAGCTAGAACGATTCGCAGTTAATCCTGGCCTGTTAGAAACATCAGAAGGCTGT
AGACAAATACTGGGACAGCTACAACCATCCCTTCAGACAGGATCAGAAGAACTTAGATCATTATATAATA
CAGTAGCAACCCTCTATTGTGTGCATCAAAGGATAGAGATAAAAGACACCAAGGAAGCTTTAGACAAGAT
AGAGGAAGAGCAAAACAAAAGTAAGACCACCGCACAGCAAGCGGCCGCTGATCTTCAGACCTGGAGGAGG
AGATATGAGGGACAATTGGAGAAGTGAATTATATAAATATAAAGTAGTAAAAATTGAACCATTAGGAGTA
GCACCCACCAAGGCAAAGAGAAGAGTGGTGCAGAGAGAAAAAAGAGCAGTGGGAATAGGAGCTTTGTTCC
TTGGGTTCTTGGGAGCAGCAGGAAGCACTATGGGCGCAGCGTCAATGACGCTGACGGTACAGGCCAGACA
ATTATTGTCTGGTATAGTGCAGCAGCAGAACAATTTGCTGAGGGCTATTGAGGCGCAACAGCATCTGTTG
CAACTCACAGTCTGGGGCATCAAGCAGCTCCAGGCAAGAATCCTGGCTGTGGAAAGATACCTAAAGGATC
AACAGCTCCTGGGGATTTGGGGTTGCTCTGGAAAACTCATTTGCACCACTGCTGTGCCTTGGAATGCTAG
TTGGAGTAATAAATCTCTGGAACAGATTTGGAATCACACGACCTGGATGGAGTGGGACAGAGAAATTAAC
AATTACACAAGCTTAATACACTCCTTAATTGAAGAATCGCAAAACCAGCAAGAAAAGAATGAACAAGAAT
TATTGGAATTAGATAAATGGGCAAGTTTGTGGAATTGGTTTAACATAACAAATTGGCTGTGGTATATAAA
ATTATTCATAATGATAGTAGGAGGCTTGGTAGGTTTAAGAATAGTTTTTGCTGTACTTTCTATAGTGAAT
AGAGTTAGGCAGGGATATTCACCATTATCGTTTCAGACCCACCTCCCAACCCCGAGGGGACCCAGAGAGG
GCCTATTTCCCATGATTCCTTCATATTTGCATATACGATACAAGGCTGTTAGAGAGATAATTAGAATTAA
TTTGACTGTAAACACAAAGATATTAGTACAAAATACGTGACGTAGAAAGTAATAATTTCTTGGGTAGTTT
GCAGTTTTAAAATTATGTTTTAAAATGGACTATCATATGCTTACCGTAACTTGAAAGTATTTCGATTTCT
TGGCTTTATATATCTTGTGGAAAGGACGAAACACCGCTAGCAGTCCCATTAAGTCAGTTTTAGAGCTAGA
AATAGCAAGTTAAAATAAGGCTAGTCCGTTATCAACTTGAAAAAGTGGCACCGAGTCGGTGCTTTTTTAA
GCTTGGCGTAACTAGATCTTGAGACAAATGGCAGTATTCATCCACAATTTTAAAAGAAAAGGGGGGATTG
GGGGGTACAGTGCAGGGGAAAGAATAGTAGACATAATAGCAACAGACATACAAACTAAAGAATTACAAAA
ACAAATTACAAAAATTCAAAATTTTCGGGTTTATTACAGGGACAGCAGAGATCCACTTTGGCGCCGGCTC
GAGGGGG
