>Addgene plasmid #75917 | CDK12 gRNA (BRDN0001145847) | depositor partial sequence | sequence record 143377 | Target Sequence
CTAGCAGTCCCATTAAGTCA
