>Addgene plasmid #75917 | CDK12 gRNA (BRDN0001145847) | addgene partial sequence | sequence record 184821 | hU6-F
GTGACGTAGAAAGTAATAATTTCTTGGGTAGTTTGCAGTTTTAAAATTATGTTTTAAAATGGACTATCAT
ATGCTTACCGTAACTTGAAAGTATTTCGATTTCTTGGCTTTATATATCTTGTGGAAAGGACGAAACACCG
CTAGCAGTCCCATTAAGTCAGTTTTAGAGCTAGAAATAGCAAGTTAAAATAAGGCTAGTCCGTTATCAAC
TTGAAAAAGTGGCACCGAGTCGGTGCTTTTTTAAGCTTGGCGTAACTAGATCTTGAGACAAATGGCAGTA
TTCATCCACAATTTTAAAAGAAAAGGGGGGATTGGGGGGTACAGTGCAGGGGAAAGAATAGTAGACATAA
TAGCAACAGACATACAAACTAAAGAATTACAAAAACAAATTACAAAAATTCAAAATTTTCGGGTTTATTA
CAGGGACAGCAGAGATCCACTTTGGCGCCGGCTCGAGGGGGCCCGGGTGCAAAGATGGATAAAGTTTTAA
ACAGAGAGGAATCTTTGCAGCTAATGGACCTTCTAGGTCTTGAAAGGAGTGGGAATTGGCTCCGGTGCCC
GTCAGTGGGC
